Addgene plasmid #35192: pDZ251 (pKAN 24xPP7SL cyc)
Depositing lab: Robert Singer. Depositing organization: Albert Einstein College of Medicine. Publication: Real-time observation of transcription initiation and elongation on an endogenous yeast gene. Larson DR, Zenklusen D, Wu B, Chao JA, Singer RH. Science. 2011 Apr 22;332(6028):475-8. 10.1126/science.1202142 PubMed 21512033.
Backbone
  Vector backbone: pKAN
  Backbone manufacturer: David Miklos & Greg Freyer (Cold Spring Harbor Laboratory)
  Backbone size w/o insert (bp): 4194
Growth in bacteria
  Bacterial resistance: Ampicillin, 100 μg/mL
  Growth temperature: 37°C
  Growth strain: DH5alpha
  Copy number: Unknown
Gene/Insert
  Gene/Insert name: 24xPP7SL cyc
  Species: Synthetic
  Cloning method: Restriction Enzyme; 5′ cloning site unknown (unknown if destroyed); 3′ cloning site unknown (unknown if destroyed)
  Sequencing primers: 5′ M13rev; 3′ M13F20
Terms and licenses: Academic/Nonprofit Terms; Industry Terms: Not Available to Industry
Depositor comments: This plasmid was designed to construct mRNAs that contain multiple copies of an RNA sequence (the 24xPP7 stem-loops) that can be recognized by a chimeric RNA-binding protein fused to GFP, encoded in plasmid pDZ276 (Addgene plasmid #35194). See associated publication for detailed methods and use of this plasmid. The 24xPP7 stem loop cassettes in this plasmid were generated from two non-identical stem-loops to reduce unnecessary redundancy and the chance of recombination in bacteria. The sequence for a single cassette (with the two non-identical stem-loops in uppercase) is: taaggtacctaattgcctagaaaGGAGCAGACGATATGGCGTCGCTCCctgcaggtcgactctagaaa CCAGCAGAGCATATGGGCTCGCTGGctgcagtattcccgggttcatt
How to cite: pDZ251 (pKAN 24xPP7SL cyc) was a gift from Robert Singer (Addgene plasmid # 35192 ; http://n2t.net/addgene:35192 ; RRID:Addgene_35192)
