[The description below was written by a language model from this plasmid's Addgene catalogue record and pLannotate feature annotations shown in this document.]
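Description:
pDZ251 (pKAN 24xPP7SL cyc) is a bacterial cloning plasmid that serves as a source of a synthetic RNA-tagging cassette for budding yeast. The catalogue names the backbone as pKAN, while the annotated 6,275 nt sequence shows pBluescript-type architecture: a high-copy ColE1/pUC origin, an f1 origin, β-lactamase (AmpR) for ampicillin selection in E. coli, and T7 and T3 promoters with lac promoter/lacZα remnants flanking the cloning region. No yeast replication origin is annotated, which is consistent with the plasmid acting as a template or donor for chromosomal integration rather than as an episome, although the record refers to the publication for the actual method.

The payload begins with an array of 24 PP7 bacteriophage stem-loops. It appears in the feature table as twelve evenly spaced repeats, each marked by a short fragment resembling the pUC polylinker. This matches the depositor's description of a cassette unit containing two non-identical stem-loops, a design meant to reduce sequence redundancy and recombination in bacteria. The array is followed by the S. cerevisiae CYC1 transcription terminator and then a kanMX marker for selection in yeast. The marker is flanked by two loxP sites, so Cre recombinase can act on it after selection. No yeast promoter is annotated upstream of the stem-loops, so expression would depend on the gene into which they are placed.

The purpose is to build mRNAs carrying multiple PP7 binding sites. These are recognised by a chimeric RNA-binding protein fused to GFP, which is supplied from a companion plasmid. The associated work used this system for real-time observation of transcription initiation and elongation on an endogenous yeast gene.
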