Features (pLannotate 1.2.2; 29 found; start..end, strand, type, name):
     54..72      -  misc_feature   MCS (fragment): pUC18/19 multiple cloning site
    175..193     -  misc_feature   MCS (fragment): pUC18/19 multiple cloning site
    296..314     -  misc_feature   MCS (fragment): pUC18/19 multiple cloning site
    417..435     -  misc_feature   MCS (fragment): pUC18/19 multiple cloning site
    538..556     -  misc_feature   MCS (fragment): pUC18/19 multiple cloning site
    659..677     -  misc_feature   MCS (fragment): pUC18/19 multiple cloning site
    780..798     -  misc_feature   MCS (fragment): pUC18/19 multiple cloning site
    901..919     -  misc_feature   MCS (fragment): pUC18/19 multiple cloning site
   1022..1040    -  misc_feature   MCS (fragment): pUC18/19 multiple cloning site
   1143..1161    -  misc_feature   MCS (fragment): pUC18/19 multiple cloning site
   1264..1282    -  misc_feature   MCS (fragment): pUC18/19 multiple cloning site
   1385..1403    -  misc_feature   MCS (fragment): pUC18/19 multiple cloning site
   1454..1509    +  misc_feature   MCS (fragment): pBluescript multiple cloning site
   1510..1757    +  terminator     CYC1 terminator: S. cerevisiae CYC1; transcription terminator for CYC1
   1808..1841    -  protein_bind   loxP: Cre-mediated recombination occurs in the 8-bp core sequence (GCATACAT). Cre recombinase
   1896..3252    +  gene           kanMX: yeast selectable marker conferring kanamycin resistance (Wach et al., 1994)
   3315..3348    -  protein_bind   loxP: Cre-mediated recombination occurs in the 8-bp core sequence (GCATACAT). Cre recombinase
   3399..3417    -  promoter       T3 promoter: promoter for bacteriophage T3 RNA polymerase
   3462..3478    -  protein_bind   lac operator: The lac repressor binds to the lac operator to inhibit transcription in E. coli. This inhibition can be relieved by adding lactose or isopropyl-β-D-thiogalactopyranoside (IPTG). lac repressor encoded by lacI
   3486..3516    -  promoter       lac promoter: promoter for the E. coli lac operon
   3531..3552    -  protein_bind   CAP binding site: CAP binding activates transcription in the presence of cAMP. E. coli catabolite activator protein
   3565..3657    -  CDS            lacI (fragment): lac repressor; lacI; The lac repressor binds to the lac operator to inhibit transcription in E. coli. This inhibition can be relieved by adding lactose or isopropyl-β-D-thiogalactopyranoside (IPTG).
   3840..4428    -  rep_origin     ori: high-copy-number ColE1/pMB1/pBR322/pUC origin of replication
   4599..5459    -  CDS            AmpR: β-lactamase; bla; confers resistance to ampicillin, carbenicillin, and related antibiotics
   5460..5564    -  promoter       AmpR promoter: bla
   5591..6019    +  rep_origin     f1 ori (sequence partly withheld): f1 bacteriophage origin of replication; arrow indicates direction of (+) strand synthesis
   6050..6205    -  CDS            lacZα (fragment): LacZα fragment of β-galactosidase; lacZ fragment
   6213..6231    +  promoter       T7 promoter: promoter for bacteriophage T7 RNA polymerase
   6240..6       +  misc_feature   MCS (fragment) (across the origin): pBluescript multiple cloning site
>Addgene plasmid #35192 | pDZ251 (pKAN 24xPP7SL cyc) | depositor full sequence | sequence record 42845 | pDZ251 (pKAN 24xPP7SL cyc) sequence 6275 bps
GGATCCTAAGGTACCTAATTGCCTAGAAAGGAGCAGACGATATGGCGTCGCTCCCTGCAGGTCGACTCTA
GAAACCAGCAGAGCATATGGGCTCGCTGGCTGCAGTATTCCCGGGTTCATTAGATCCTAAGGTACCTAAT
TGCCTAGAAAGGAGCAGACGATATGGCGTCGCTCCCTGCAGGTCGACTCTAGAAACCAGCAGAGCATATG
GGCTCGCTGGCTGCAGTATTCCCGGGTTCATTAGATCCTAAGGTACCTAATTGCCTAGAAAGGAGCAGAC
GATATGGCGTCGCTCCCTGCAGGTCGACTCTAGAAACCAGCAGAGCATATGGGCTCGCTGGCTGCAGTAT
TCCCGGGTTCATTAGATCCTAAGGTACCTAATTGCCTAGAAAGGAGCAGACGATATGGCGTCGCTCCCTG
CAGGTCGACTCTAGAAACCAGCAGAGCATATGGGCTCGCTGGCTGCAGTATTCCCGGGTTCATTAGATCC
TAAGGTACCTAATTGCCTAGAAAGGAGCAGACGATATGGCGTCGCTCCCTGCAGGTCGACTCTAGAAACC
AGCAGAGCATATGGGCTCGCTGGCTGCAGTATTCCCGGGTTCATTAGATCCTAAGGTACCTAATTGCCTA
GAAAGGAGCAGACGATATGGCGTCGCTCCCTGCAGGTCGACTCTAGAAACCAGCAGAGCATATGGGCTCG
CTGGCTGCAGTATTCCCGGGTTCATTAGATCCTAAGGTACCTAATTGCCTAGAAAGGAGCAGACGATATG
GCGTCGCTCCCTGCAGGTCGACTCTAGAAACCAGCAGAGCATATGGGCTCGCTGGCTGCAGTATTCCCGG
GTTCATTAGATCCTAAGGTACCTAATTGCCTAGAAAGGAGCAGACGATATGGCGTCGCTCCCTGCAGGTC
GACTCTAGAAACCAGCAGAGCATATGGGCTCGCTGGCTGCAGTATTCCCGGGTTCATTAGATCCTAAGGT
ACCTAATTGCCTAGAAAGGAGCAGACGATATGGCGTCGCTCCCTGCAGGTCGACTCTAGAAACCAGCAGA
GCATATGGGCTCGCTGGCTGCAGTATTCCCGGGTTCATTAGATCCTAAGGTACCTAATTGCCTAGAAAGG
AGCAGACGATATGGCGTCGCTCCCTGCAGGTCGACTCTAGAAACCAGCAGAGCATATGGGCTCGCTGGCT
GCAGTATTCCCGGGTTCATTAGATCCTAAGGTACCTAATTGCCTAGAAAGGAGCAGACGATATGGCGTCG
CTCCCTGCAGGTCGACTCTAGAAACCAGCAGAGCATATGGGCTCGCTGGCTGCAGTATTCCCGGGTTCAT
TAGATCCTAAGGTACCTAATTGCCTAGAAAGGAGCAGACGATATGGCGTCGCTCCCTGCAGGTCGACTCT
AGAAACCAGCAGAGCATATGGGCTCGCTGGCTGCAGTATTCCCGGGTTCATTAGATCCCCCGGGCTGCAG
GAATTCGATATCAAGCTTATCGATACCGTCGACCTCGAGTCATGTAATTAGTTATGTCACGCTTACATTC
ACGCCCTCCCCCCACATCCGCTCTAACCGAAAAGGAAGGAGTTAGACAACCTGAAGTCTAGGTCCCTATT
TATTTTTTTATAGTTATGTTAGTATTAAGAACGTTATTTATATTTCAAATTTTTCTTTTTTTTCTGTACA
GACGCGTGTACGCATGTAACATTATACTGAAAACCTTGCTTGAGAAGGTTTTGGGACGCTCGAAGGCTTT
AATTTGCGGCCGGTACCCAGCTGAAGCTTCGTACGCTGCAGGTCGACAACCCTTAATATAACTTCGTATA
ATGTATGCTATACGAAGTTATTAGGTCTAGAGATCTGTTTAGCTTGCCTCGTCCCCGCCGGGTCACCCGG
CCAGCGACATGGAGGCCCAGAATACCCTCCTTGACAGTCTTGACGTGCGCAGCTCAGGGGCATGATGTGA
CTGTCGCCCGTACATTTAGCCCATACATCCCCATGTATAATCATTTGCATCCATACATTTTGATGGCCGC
ACGGCGCGAAGCAAAAATTACGGCTCCTCGCTGCAGACCTGCGAGCAGGGAAACGCTCCCCTCACAGACG
CGTTGAATTGTCCCCACGCCGCGCCCCTGTAGAGAAATATAAAAGGTTAGGATTTGCCACTGAGGTTCTT
CTTTCATATACTTCCTTTTAAAATCTTGCTAGGATACAGTTCTCACATCACATCCGAACATAAACAACCA
TGGGTAAGGAAAAGACTCACGTTTCGAGGCCGCGATTAAATTCCAACATGGATGCTGATTTATATGGGTA
TAAATGGGCTCGCGATAATGTCGGGCAATCAGGTGCGACAATCTATCGATTGTATGGGAAGCCCGATGCG
CCAGAGTTGTTTCTGAAACATGGCAAAGGTAGCGTTGCCAATGATGTTACAGATGAGATGGTCAGACTAA
ACTGGCTGACGGAATTTATGCCTCTTCCGACCATCAAGCATTTTATCCGTACTCCTGATGATGCATGGTT
ACTCACCACTGCGATCCCCGGCAAAACAGCATTCCAGGTATTAGAAGAATATCCTGATTCAGGTGAAAAT
ATTGTTGATGCGCTGGCAGTGTTCCTGCGCCGGTTGCATTCGATTCCTGTTTGTAATTGTCCTTTTAACA
GCGATCGCGTATTTCGTCTCGCTCAGGCGCAATCACGAATGAATAACGGTTTGGTTGATGCGAGTGATTT
TGATGACGAGCGTAATGGCTGGCCTGTTGAACAAGTCTGGAAAGAAATGCATAAGCTTTTGCCATTCTCA
CCGGATTCAGTCGTCACTCATGGTGATTTCTCACTTGATAACCTTATTTTTGACGAGGGGAAATTAATAG
GTTGTATTGATGTTGGACGAGTCGGAATCGCAGACCGATACCAGGATCTTGCCATCCTATGGAACTGCCT
CGGTGAGTTTTCTCCTTCATTACAGAAACGGCTTTTTCAAAAATATGGTATTGATAATCCTGATATGAAT
AAATTGCAGTTTCATTTGATGCTCGATGAGTTTTTCTAATCAGTACTGACAATAAAAAGATTCTTGTTTT
CAAGAACTTGTCATTTGTATAGTTTTTTTATATTGTAGTTGTTCTATTTTAATCAAATGTTAGCGTGATT
TATATTTTTTTTCGCCTCGACATCATCTGCCCAGATGCGAAGTTAAGTGCGCAGAAAGTAATATCATGCG
TCAATCGTATGTGAATGCTGGTCGCTATACTGCTGTCGATTCGATACTAACGCCGCCATCCAGTGTCGAA
AACGAGCTCTCGAGAACCCTTAATATAACTTCGTATAATGTATGCTATACGAAGTTATTAGGTGATATCA
GATCCACTAGTGGCCTATGCGGTACCCAGCTTTTGTTCCCTTTAGTGAGGGTTAATTGCGCGCTTGGCGT
AATCATGGTCATAGCTGTTTCCTGTGTGAAATTGTTATCCGCTCACAATTCCACACAACATACGAGCCGG
AAGCATAAAGTGTAAAGCCTGGGGTGCCTAATGAGTGAGCTAACTCACATTAATTGCGTTGCGCTCACTG
CCCGCTTTCCAGTCGGGAAACCTGTCGTGCCAGCTGCATTAATGAATCGGCCAACGCGCGGGGAGAGGCG
GTTTGCGTATTGGGCGCTCTTCCGCTTCCTCGCTCACTGACTCGCTGCGCTCGGTCGTTCGGCTGCGGCG
AGCGGTATCAGCTCACTCAAAGGCGGTAATACGGTTATCCACAGAATCAGGGGATAACGCAGGAAAGAAC
ATGTGAGCAAAAGGCCAGCAAAAGGCCAGGAACCGTAAAAAGGCCGCGTTGCTGGCGTTTTTCCATAGGC
TCCGCCCCCCTGACGAGCATCACAAAAATCGACGCTCAAGTCAGAGGTGGCGAAACCCGACAGGACTATA
AAGATACCAGGCGTTTCCCCCTGGAAGCTCCCTCGTGCGCTCTCCTGTTCCGACCCTGCCGCTTACCGGA
TACCTGTCCGCCTTTCTCCCTTCGGGAAGCGTGGCGCTTTCTCATAGCTCACGCTGTAGGTATCTCAGTT
CGGTGTAGGTCGTTCGCTCCAAGCTGGGCTGTGTGCACGAACCCCCCGTTCAGCCCGACCGCTGCGCCTT
ATCCGGTAACTATCGTCTTGAGTCCAACCCGGTAAGACACGACTTATCGCCACTGGCAGCAGCCACTGGT
AACAGGATTAGCAGAGCGAGGTATGTAGGCGGTGCTACAGAGTTCTTGAAGTGGTGGCCTAACTACGGCT
ACACTAGAAGGACAGTATTTGGTATCTGCGCTCTGCTGAAGCCAGTTACCTTCGGAAAAAGAGTTGGTAG
CTCTTGATCCGGCAAACAAACCACCGCTGGTAGCGGTGGTTTTTTTGTTTGCAAGCAGCAGATTACGCGC
AGAAAAAAAGGATCTCAAGAAGATCCTTTGATCTTTTCTACGGGGTCTGACGCTCAGTGGAACGAAAACT
CACGTTAAGGGATTTTGGTCATGAGATTATCAAAAAGGATCTTCACCTAGATCCTTTTAAATTAAAAATG
AAGTTTTAAATCAATCTAAAGTATATATGAGTAAACTTGGTCTGACAGTTACCAATGCTTAATCAGTGAG
GCACCTATCTCAGCGATCTGTCTATTTCGTTCATCCATAGTTGCCTGACTCCCCGTCGTGTAGATAACTA
CGATACGGGAGGGCTTACCATCTGGCCCCAGTGCTGCAATGATACCGCGAGACCCACGCTCACCGGCTCC
AGATTTATCAGCAATAAACCAGCCAGCCGGAAGGGCCGAGCGCAGAAGTGGTCCTGCAACTTTATCCGCC
TCCATCCAGTCTATTAATTGTTGCCGGGAAGCTAGAGTAAGTAGTTCGCCAGTTAATAGTTTGCGCAACG
TTGTTGCCATTGCTACAGGCATCGTGGTGTCACGCTCGTCGTTTGGTATGGCTTCATTCAGCTCCGGTTC
CCAACGATCAAGGCGAGTTACATGATCCCCCATGTTGTGCAAAAAAGCGGTTAGCTCCTTCGGTCCTCCG
ATCGTTGTCAGAAGTAAGTTGGCCGCAGTGTTATCACTCATGGTTATGGCAGCACTGCATAATTCTCTTA
CTGTCATGCCATCCGTAAGATGCTTTTCTGTGACTGGTGAGTACTCAACCAAGTCATTCTGAGAATAGTG
TATGCGGCGACCGAGTTGCTCTTGCCCGGCGTCAATACGGGATAATACCGCGCCACATAGCAGAACTTTA
AAAGTGCTCATCATTGGAAAACGTTCTTCGGGGCGAAAACTCTCAAGGATCTTACCGCTGTTGAGATCCA
GTTCGATGTAACCCACTCGTGCACCCAACTGATCTTCAGCATCTTTTACTTTCACCAGCGTTTCTGGGTG
AGCAAAAACAGGAAGGCAAAATGCCGCAAAAAAGGGAATAAGGGCGACACGGAAATGTTGAATACTCATA
CTCTTCCTTTTTCAATATTATTGAAGCATTTATCAGGGTTATTGTCTCATGAGCGGATACATATTTGAAT
GTATTTAGAAAAATAAACAAATAGGGGTTCCGCGCACATTTCCCCGAAAAGTGCCACCTG
[124 nt withheld, positions 5591-5714]
C
[91 nt withheld, positions 5716-5806]
A
[49 nt withheld, positions 5808-5856]
CCTTTGACGTTGGAGTCCACGTTCTTT
[37 nt withheld, positions 5884-5920]
ACCCTATCTCGGTCTATTCTTTTGATTTATAAGGGATTTTGCCGATTTCGGCCTATTGGTTAAAAAATGA
GCTGATTTAACAAAAATTTAACGCGAATTTTAACAAAATATTAACGCTTACAATTTCCATTCGCCATTCA
GGCTGCGCAACTGTTGGGAAGGGCGATCGGTGCGGGCCTCTTCGCTATTACGCCAGCTGGCGAAAGGGGG
ATGTGCTGCAAGGCGATTAAGTTGGGTAACGCCAGGGTTTTCCCAGTCACGACGTTGTAAAACGACGGCC
AGTGAGCGCGCGTAATACGACTCACTATAGGGCGAATTGGAGCTCCACCGCGGTGGCGGCCGCTCTAGAA
CTAGT
