>Addgene plasmid #35192 | pDZ251 (pKAN 24xPP7SL cyc) | addgene partial sequence | sequence record 43470 | Kan-R 5'-ATCGCGAGCCCATTTATACC-3'
ATCGCGGCCTCGAAACGTGAGTCTTTTCCTTACCCATGGTTGTTTATGTTCGGATGTGATGTGAGAACTG
TATCCTAGCAAGATTTTAAAAGGAAGTATATGAAAGAAGAACCTCAGTGGCAAATCCTAACCTTTTATAT
TTCTCTACAGGGGCGCGGCGTGGGGACAATTCAACGCGTCTGTGAGGGGAGCGTTTCCCTGCTCGCAGGT
CTGCAGCGAGGAGCCGTAATTTTTGCTTCGCGCCGTGCGGCCATCAAAATGTATGGATGCAAATGATTAT
ACATGGGGATGTATGGGCTAAATGTACGGGCGACAGTCACATCATGCCCCTGAGCTGCGCACGTCAAGAC
TGTCAAGGAGGGTATTCTGGGCCTCCATGTCGCTGGCCGGGTGACCCGGCGGGGACGAGGCAAGCTAAAC
AGATCTCTAGACCTAATAACTTCGTATAGCATACATTATACGAAGTTATATTAAGGGTTGTCGACCTGCA
GCGTACGAAGCTTCAGCTGGGTACCGGCCGCAAATTAAAGCCTTCGAGCGTCCCAAAACCTTCTCAAGCA
AGGTTTTCAGTATAATGTTACATGCGTACACGCGTCTGTACAGAAAAAAAAGAAAAATTTGAAATATAAA
TAACGTTCTTAATACTAACATAACTATAAAAAAATAAATAGGGACCTAGACTTCAGGTTGTCTAACTCCT
TCCTTTTCGGTTAGAGCGGATGTGGGGGGAGGGCGTGAATGTAAGCGTGACATAACTAATTACATGACTC
GAGGTCGACGGTATCGATAAGCTTGATATCGAATTCCTGCAGCCCGGGGGATCTAATGAACCCGGGAATA
CTGCAGCCAGCGAGCCCATATGCTCTGCTGGTTTCTAGAGTCGACCTGCAGGGAGCGACGCCATATCGTC
TGCTCCTT
