>Addgene plasmid #35192 | pDZ251 (pKAN 24xPP7SL cyc) | addgene partial sequence | sequence record 44278 | M13pUC-fwd 5'-CCCAGTCACGACGTTGTAAAACG-3'
CTATAGGGCGAATTGGAGCTCCACCGCGGTGGCGGCCGCTCTAGAACTAGTGGATCCTAAGGTACCTAAT
TGCCTAGAAAGGAGCAGACGATATGGCGTCGCTCCCTGCAGGTCGACTCTAGAAACCAGCAGAGCATATG
GGCTCGCTGGCTGCAGTATTCCCGGGTTCATTAGATCCTAAGGTACCTAATTGCCTAGAAAGGAGCAGAC
GATATGGCGTCGCTCCCTGCAGGTCGACTCTAGAAACCAGCAGAGCATATGGGCTCGCTGGCTGCAGTAT
TCCCGGGTTCATTAGATCCTAAGGTACCTAATTGCCTAGAAAGGAGCAGACGATATGGCGTCGCTCCCTG
CAGGTCGACTCTAGAAACCAGCAGAGCATATGGGCTCGCTGGCTGCAGTATTCCCGGGTTCATTAGATCC
TAAGGTACCTAATTGCCTAGAAAGGAGCAGACGATATGGCGTCGCTCCCTGCAGGTCGACTCTAGAAACC
AGCAGAGCATATGGGCTCGCTGGCTGCAGTATTCCCGGGTTCATTAGATCCTAAGGTACCTAATTGCCTA
GAAAGGAGCAGACGATATGGCGTCGCTCCCTGCAGGTCGACTCTAGAAACCAGCAGAGCATATGGGCTCG
CTGGCTGCAGTATTCCCGGGTTCATTAGATCCTAAGGTACCTAATTGCCTAGAAAGGAGCAGACGATATG
GCGTCGCTCCCTGCAGGTCGACTCTAGAAACCAGCAGAGCATATGGGCTCGCTGGCTGCAGTATTCCCGG
GTTCATTAGATCCTAAGGTACCTAATTGCCTAGAAAGGAGCAGACGATATGGCGTCGCTCCCTGCAGGTC
GACTCT
