>Addgene plasmid #35192 | pDZ251 (pKAN 24xPP7SL cyc) | addgene partial sequence | sequence record 44279 | T3 5'-GCAATTAACCCTCACTAAAGG-3'
GTGGATCTGATATCACCTAATAACTTCGTATAGCATACATTATACGAAGTTATATTAAGGGTTCTCGAGA
GCTCGTTTTCGACACTGGATGGCGGCGTTAGTATCGAATCGACAGCAGTATAGCGACCAGCATTCACATA
CGATTGACGCATGATATTACTTTCTGCGCACTTAACTTCGCATCTGGGCAGATGATGTCGAGGCGAAAAA
AAATATAAATCACGCTAACATTTGATTAAAATAGAACAACTACAATATAAAAAAACTATACAAATGACAA
GTTCTTGAAAACAAGAATCTTTTTATTGTCAGTACTGATTAGAAAAACTCATCGAGCATCAAATGAAACT
GCAATTTATTCATATCAGGATTATCAATACCATATTTTTGAAAAAGCCGTTTCTGTAATGAAGGAGAAAA
CTCACCGAGGCAGTTCCATAGGATGGCAAGATCCTGGTATCGGTCTGCGATTCCGACTCGTCCAACATCA
ATACAACCTATTAATTTCCCCTCGTCAAAAATAAGGTTATCAAGTGAGAAATCACCATGAGTGACGACTG
AATCCGGTGAGAATGGCAAAAGCTTATGCATTTCTTTCCAGACTTGTTCAACAGGCCAGCCATTACGCTC
GTCATCAAAATCACTCGCATCAACCAAACCGTTATTCATTCGTGATTGCGCCTGAGCGAGACGAAATACG
CGATCGCTGTTAAAAGGACAATTACAAACAGGAATCGAATGCAACCGGCGCAGGAACACTGCCAGCGCAT
CAACAATATTTTCACCTGAATCAGGATA
