>Addgene plasmid #35192 | pDZ251 (pKAN 24xPP7SL cyc) | addgene partial sequence | sequence record 44689 | CYC1 5'-GCGTGAATGTAAGCGTGAC-3'
AGCTTGATATCGAATTCCTGCAGCCCGGGGGATCTAATGAACCCGGGAATACTGCAGCCAGCGAGCCCAT
ATGCTCTGCTGGTTTCTAGAGTCGACCTGCAGGGAGCGACGCCATATCGTCTGCTCCTTTCTAGGCAATT
AGGTACCTTAGGATCTAATGAACCCGGGAATACTGCAGCCAGCGAGCCCATATGCTCTGCTGGTTTCTAG
AGTCGACCTGCAGGGAGCGACGCCATATCGTCTGCTCCTTTCTAGGCAATTAGGTACCTTAGGATCTAAT
GAACCCGGGAATACTGCAGCCAGCGAGCCCATATGCTCTGCTGGTTTCTAGAGTCGACCTGCAGGGAGCG
ACGCCATATCGTCTGCTCCTTTCTAGGCAATTAGGTACCTTAGGATCTAATGAACCCGGGAATACTGCAG
CCAGCGAGCCCATATGCTCTGCTGGTTTCTAGAGTCGACCTGCAGGGAGCGACGCCATATCGTCTGCTCC
TTTCTAGGCAATTAGGTACCTTAGGATCTAATGAACCCGGGAATACTGCAGCCAGCGAGCCCATATGCTC
TGCTGGTTTCTAGAGTCGACCTGCAGGGAGCGACGCCATATCGTCTGCTCCTTTCTAGGCAATTAGGTAC
CTTAGGATCTAATGAACCCGGGAATACTGCAGCCAGCGAGCCCATATGCTCTGCTGGTTTCTAGAGTCGA
CCTGCAGGGAGCGACGCCATATCGTCTGCTCCTTTCTAGGCAATTAGGTACCTTAGGATCTAATGAACCC
GGGAATACTGCAGCCAGCGAGCCCATATGCTCTGCTGGTTTCTAGAGTCGACCTGCAGGGAGCGACGCCA
TATCGTCTGCTCCTTTCTAGGC
